>Addgene plasmid #236735 | pAG GST Empty | addgene full sequence | sequence record 469201 | Addgene NGS Result
AATGTGCGCGGAACCCCTATTTGTTTATTTTTCTAAATACATTCAAATATGTATCCGCTCATGAGACAAT
AACCCTGATAAATGCTTCAATAATATTGAAAAAGGAAGAGTATGAGTATTCAACATTTCCGTGTCGCCCT
TATTCCCTTTTTTGCGGCATTTTGCCTTCCTGTTTTTGCTCACCCAGAAACGCTGGTGAAAGTAAAAGAT
GCTGAAGATCAGTTGGGTGCACGAGTGGGTTACATCGAACTGGATCTCAACAGCGGTAAGATCCTTGAGA
GTTTTCGCCCCGAAGAACGTTTTCCAATGATGAGCACTTTTAAAGTTCTGCTATGTGGCGCGGTATTATC
CCGTATTGACGCCGGGCAAGAGCAACTCGGTCGCCGCATACACTATTCTCAGAATGACTTGGTTGAGTAC
TCACCAGTCACAGAAAAGCATCTTACGGATGGCATGACAGTAAGAGAATTATGCAGTGCTGCCATAACCA
TGAGTGATAACACTGCGGCCAACTTACTTCTGACAACGATCGGAGGACCGAAGGAGCTAACCGCTTTTTT
GCACAACATGGGGGATCATGTAACTCGCCTTGATCGTTGGGAACCGGAGCTGAATGAAGCCATACCAAAC
GACGAGCGTGACACCACGATGCCTGTAGCAATGGCAACAACGTTGCGCAAACTATTAACTGGCGAACTAC
TTACTCTAGCTTCCCGGCAACAATTAATAGACTGGATGGAGGCGGATAAAGTTGCAGGACCACTTCTGCG
CTCGGCCCTTCCGGCTGGCTGGTTTATTGCTGATAAATCTGGAGCCGGTGAGCGTGGGTCTCGCGGTATC
ATTGCAGCACTGGGGCCAGATGGTAAGCCCTCCCGTATCGTAGTTATCTACACGACGGGGAGTCAGGCAA
CTATGGATGAACGAAATAGACAGATCGCTGAGATAGGTGCCTCACTGATTAAGCATTGGTAACTGTCAGA
CCAAGTTTACTCATATATACTTTAGATTGATTTAAAACTTCATTTTTAATTTAAAAGGATCTAGGTGAAG
ATCCTTTTTGATAATCTCATGACCAAAATCCCTTAACGTGAGTTTTCGTTCCACTGAGCGTCAGACCCCG
TAGAAAAGATCAAAGGATCTTCTTGAGATCCTTTTTTTCTGCGCGTAATCTGCTGCTTGCAAACAAAAAA
ACCACCGCTACCAGCGGTGGTTTGTTTGCCGGATCAAGAGCTACCAACTCTTTTTCCGAAGGTAACTGGC
TTCAGCAGAGCGCAGATACCAAATACTGTTCTTCTAGTGTAGCCGTAGTTAGGCCACCACTTCAAGAACT
CTGTAGCACCGCCTACATACCTCGCTCTGCTAATCCTGTTACCAGTGGCTGCTGCCAGTGGCGATAAGTC
GTGTCTTACCGGGTTGGACTCAAGACGATAGTTACCGGATAAGGCGCAGCGGTCGGGCTGAACGGGGGGT
TCGTGCACACAGCCCAGCTTGGAGCGAACGACCTACACCGAACTGAGATACCTACAGCGTGAGCTATGAG
AAAGCGCCACGCTTCCCGAAGGGAGAAAGGCGGACAGGTATCCGGTAAGCGGCAGGGTCGGAACAGGAGA
GCGCACGAGGGAGCTTCCAGGGGGAAACGCCTGGTATCTTTATAGTCCTGTCGGGTTTCGCCACCTCTGA
CTTGAGCGTCGATTTTTGTGATGCTCGTCAGGGGGGCGGAGCCTATGGAAAAACGCCAGCAACGCGGCCT
TTTTACGGTTCCTGGCCTTTTGCTGGCCTTTTGCTCACATGTTCTTTCCTGCGTTATCCCCTGATTCTGT
GGATAACCGTATTACCGCCTTTGAGTGAGCTGATACCGCTCGCCGCAGCCGAACGACCGAGCGCAGCGAG
TCAGTGAGCGAGGAAGCGGAAGAGCGCCTGATGCGGTATTTTCTCCTTACGCATCTGTGCGGTATTTCAC
ACCGCATAAATTCCGACACCATCGAATGGTGCAAAACCTTTCGCGGTATGGCATGATAGCGCCCGGAAGA
GAGTCAATTCAGGGTGGTGAATGTGAAACCAGTAACGTTATACGATGTCGCAGAGTATGCCGGTGTCTCT
TATCAGACCGTTTCCCGCGTGGTGAACCAGGCCAGCCACGTTTCTGCGAAAACGCGGGAAAAAGTGGAAG
CGGCGATGGCGGAGCTGAATTACATTCCCAACCGCGTGGCACAACAACTGGCGGGCAAACAGTCGTTGCT
GATTGGCGTTGCCACCTCCAGTCTGGCCCTGCACGCGCCGTCGCAAATTGTCGCGGCGATTAAATCTCGC
GCCGATCAACTGGGTGCCAGCGTGGTGGTGTCGATGGTAGAACGAAGCGGCGTCGAAGCCTGTAAAGCGG
CGGTGCACAATCTTCTCGCGCAACGCGTCAGTGGGCTGATCATTAACTATCCGCTGGATGACCAGGATGC
CATTGCTGTGGAAGCTGCCTGCACTAATGTTCCGGCGTTATTTCTTGATGTCTCTGACCAGACACCCATC
AACAGTATTATTTTCTCCCATGAAGACGGTACGCGACTGGGCGTGGAGCATCTGGTCGCATTGGGTCACC
AGCAAATCGCGCTGTTAGCGGGCCCATTAAGTTCTGTCTCGGCGCGTCTGCGTCTGGCTGGCTGGCATAA
ATATCTCACTCGCAATCAAATTCAGCCGATAGCGGAACGGGAAGGCGACTGGAGTGCCATGTCCGGTTTT
CAACAAACCATGCAAATGCTGAATGAGGGCATCGTTCCCACTGCGATGCTGGTTGCCAACGATCAGATGG
CGCTGGGCGCAATGCGCGCCATTACCGAGTCCGGGCTGCGCGTTGGTGCGGATATCTCGGTAGTGGGATA
CGACGATACCGAAGACAGCTCATGTTATATCCCGCCGTCAACCACCATCAAACAGGATTTTCGCCTGCTG
GGGCAAACCAGCGTGGACCGCTTGCTGCAACTCTCTCAGGGCCAGGCGGTGAAGGGCAATCAGCTGTTGC
CCGTCTCACTGGTGAGAAGAAAAACCACCCTGGCGCCCAATACGCAAACCGCCTCTCCCCGCGCGTTGGC
CGATTCATTAATGCAGCTGGCACGACAGGTTTCCCGACTGGAAAGCGGGCAGTGAGCGCAACGCAATTAA
TGTGAGTTAGCTCACTCATTAGGCACCCCAGGCTTTACACTTTATGCTTCCGGCTCGTATGTTGTGTGGA
ATTGTGAGCGGATAACAATTTCACACAGGAAACAGCTATGACCATGATTACGGATTCACTGGCCGTCGTT
TTACAACGTCGTGACTGGGAAAACCCTGGCGTTACCCAACTTAATCGCCTTGCAGCACATCCCCCTTTCG
CCAGCTGGCGTAATAGCGAAGAGGCCCGCACCGATCGCCCTTCCCAACAGTTGCGCAGCCTGAATGGCGA
ATGGCGCTTTGCCTGGTTTCCGGCACCAGAAGCGGTGCCGGAAAGCTGGCTGGAGTGCGATCTTCCTGAG
GCCGATACTGTCGTCGTCCCCTCAAACTGGCAGATGCACGGTTACGATGCGCCCATCTACACCAACGTAA
CCTATCCCATTACGGTCAATCCGCCGTTTGTTCCCACGGAGAATCCGACGGGTTGTTACTCGCTCACATT
TAATGTTGATGAAAGCTGGCTACAGGAAGGCCAGACGCGAATTATTTTTGATGGCGTTGGAATTAGCTTA
TCGACTGCACGGTGCACCAATGCTTCTGGCGTCAGGCAGCCATCGGAAGCTGTGGTATGGCTGTGCAGGT
CGTAAATCACTGCATAATTCGTGTCGCTCAAGGCGCACTCCCGTTCTGGATAATGTTTTTTGCGCCGACA
TCATAACGGTTCTGGCAAATATTCTGAAATGAGCTGTTGACAATTAATCATCGGCTCGTATAATGTGTGG
AATTGTGAGCGGATAACAATTTCACACAGGAAACAGTATTCATGTCCCCTATACTAGGTTATTGGAAAAT
TAAGGGCCTTGTGCAACCCACTCGACTTCTTTTGGAATATCTTGAAGAAAAATATGAAGAGCATTTGTAT
GAGCGCGATGAAGGTGATAAATGGCGAAACAAAAAGTTTGAATTGGGTTTGGAGTTTCCCAATCTTCCTT
ATTATATTGATGGTGATGTTAAATTAACACAGTCTATGGCCATCATACGTTATATAGCTGACAAGCACAA
CATGTTGGGTGGTTGTCCAAAAGAGCGTGCAGAGATTTCAATGCTTGAAGGAGCGGTTTTGGATATTAGA
TACGGTGTTTCGAGAATTGCATATAGTAAAGACTTTGAAACTCTCAAAGTTGATTTTCTTAGCAAGCTAC
CTGAAATGCTGAAAATGTTCGAAGATCGTTTATGTCATAAAACATATTTAAATGGTGATCATGTAACCCA
TCCTGACTTCATGTTGTATGACGCTCTTGATGTTGTTTTATACATGGACCCAATGTGCCTGGATGCGTTC
CCAAAATTAGTTTGTTTTAAAAAACGTATTGAAGCTATCCCACAAATTGATAAGTACTTGAAATCCAGCA
AGTATATAGCATGGCCTTTGCAGGGCTGGCAAGCCACGTTTGGTGGTGGCGACCATCCTCCAAAATCGGA
TCTGGTTCCGCGTGGATCCCCCCGGGAATTCATCGTGACTGACTGACGATCTGCCTCGCGCGTTTCGGTG
ATGACGGTGAAAACCTCTGACACATGCAGCTCCCGGAGACGGTCACAGCTTGTCTGTAAGCGGATGCCGG
GAGCAGACAAGCCCGTCAGGGCGCGTCAGCGGGTGTTGGCGGGTGTCGGGGCGCAGCCATGACCCAGTCA
CGTAGCGATAGCGGAGTGTATAATTCTTGAAGACGAAAGGGCCTCGTGATACGCCTATTTTTATAGGTTA
ATGTCATGATAATAATGGTTTCTTAGACGTCAGGTGGCACTTTTCGGGGA
Features (pLannotate 1.2.2; 16 found; start..end, strand, type, name):
      7..111     +  promoter       AmpR promoter: bla
    112..972     +  CDS            AmpR: β-lactamase; bla; confers resistance to ampicillin, carbenicillin, and related antibiotics
   1143..1731    +  rep_origin     ori: high-copy-number ColE1/pMB1/pBR322/pUC origin of replication
   1917..1968    -  misc_feature   bom (fragment): basis of mobility region from pBR322
   1975..2052    +  promoter       lacIq promoter: lacI (mutant); In the lacIq allele, a single base change in the promoter boosts expression of the lacI gene about 10-fold.
   2053..3135    +  CDS            lacI: lac repressor; lacI; The lac repressor binds to the lac operator to inhibit transcription in E. coli. This inhibition can be relieved by adding lactose or isopropyl-β-D-thiogalactopyranoside (IPTG).
   3148..3169    +  protein_bind   CAP binding site: CAP binding activates transcription in the presence of cAMP. E. coli catabolite activator protein
   3184..3214    +  promoter       lac promoter: promoter for the E. coli lac operon
   3222..3238    +  protein_bind   lac operator: The lac repressor binds to the lac operator to inhibit transcription in E. coli. This inhibition can be relieved by adding lactose or isopropyl-β-D-thiogalactopyranoside (IPTG). lac repressor encoded by lacI
   3258..3431    +  CDS            lacZα: LacZα fragment of β-galactosidase; lacZ fragment
   3695..3811    -  CDS            yciV (fragment): RNAAM_ECOLI - Also known as trpH From Escherichia coli (strain K12).
   3887..3915    +  promoter       tac promoter: strong E. coli promoter; hybrid between the trp and lac UV5 promoters
   3923..3939    +  protein_bind   lac operator: The lac repressor binds to the lac operator to inhibit transcription in E. coli. This inhibition can be relieved by adding lactose or isopropyl-β-D-thiogalactopyranoside (IPTG). lac repressor encoded by lacI
   3962..4615    +  CDS            GST26_SCHJA: Experimental evidence at protein level: Swiss-Prot protein existence level 1. GST isoenzymes appear to play a central role in the parasite detoxification system. Other functions are also suspected including a role in increasing the solubility of haematin in the parasite gut. From Schistosoma japonicum (Blood fluke).
   4671..4710    +  CDS            rop (fragment): Rop protein, which maintains plasmids at low copy number; rop
   4812..4852    +  misc_feature   bom (fragment): basis of mobility region from pBR322
