[The description below was written by a language model from this plasmid's Addgene catalogue record and pLannotate feature annotations shown in this document.]
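Description:
pAG GST Empty is an empty bacterial expression backbone from the pAG vector series, designed for producing proteins in E. coli as fusions to glutathione S-transferase. It is propagated as a high-copy plasmid through a ColE1/pUC-type origin of replication and selected with ampicillin via the β-lactamase gene under its own promoter. The catalogue lists the backbone as 4,296 bp, whereas the sequenced record that was annotated is 4,950 nt; the record does not explain the difference.

The expression cassette consists of the strong hybrid tac promoter followed by a lac operator, driving the coding sequence for the 26 kDa GST of Schistosoma japonicum. A gene of interest is added downstream of GST, by Gibson assembly according to the record, so that the tag sits at the N terminus of the inserted protein. The plasmid carries its own lacI gene under the up-mutated lacIq promoter, which supplies abundant lac repressor to keep the tac promoter silent until it is relieved with IPTG or lactose, giving inducible expression independent of the host's repressor level. No protease cleavage site or transcription terminator is annotated after GST, so their presence cannot be stated from the feature table.

The annotation also picks up legacy sequence typical of pGEX-like architectures. This includes a CAP site, lac promoter, operator and lacZα fragment immediately after lacI, a short yciV/trpH fragment upstream of tac, and small remnants of rop and the pBR322 bom region. These appear to be carried-over fragments rather than functional parts. The GST tag typically supports affinity purification on glutathione resin and pull-down assays, and may improve solubility of the fusion partner.
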