Addgene plasmid #236735: pAG GST Empty
Purpose: (Empty Backbone) Empty bacterial expression plasmid for GST fusion proteins
Depositing lab: Melina Fan & Addgene Research Program. Depositing organization: Addgene.
Backbone
  Vector backbone: pAG
  Backbone manufacturer: Addgene
  Backbone size (bp): 4296
  Vector type: Bacterial Expression
  Tag / fusion protein: GST (N terminal on insert)
Growth in bacteria
  Bacterial resistance: Ampicillin, 100 μg/mL
  Growth temperature: 37°C
  Growth strain: NEB Stable
  Copy number: High Copy
Gene/Insert
  Cloning method: Gibson Cloning
  Sequencing primers: 5′ GAGCGGATAACAATTTCACACAGG
Terms and licenses: Academic/Nonprofit Terms; Industry Terms
How to cite: pAG GST Empty was a gift from Melina Fan & Addgene Research Program (Addgene plasmid # 236735 ; http://n2t.net/addgene:236735 ; RRID:Addgene_236735)
